>Addgene plasmid #77734 | ABL1 gRNA (BRDN0001145259) | addgene full sequence | sequence record 188326 | Addgene Assembled Sequence
CCCGGGTGCAAAGATGGATAAAGTTTTAAACAGAGAGGAATCTTTGCAGCTAATGGACCTTCTAGGTCTT
GAAAGGAGTGGGAATTGGCTCCGGTGCCCGTCAGTGGGCAGAGCGCACATCGCCCACAGTCCCCGAGAAG
TTGGGGGGAGGGGTCGGCAATTGATCCGGTGCCTAGAGAAGGTGGCGCGGGGTAAACTGGGAAAGTGATG
TCGTGTACTGGCTCCGCCTTTTTCCCGAGGGTGGGGGAGAACCGTATATAAGTGCAGTAGTCGCCGTGAA
CGTTCTTTTTCGCAACGGGTTTGCCGCCAGAACACAGGTAAGTGCCGTGTGTGGTTCCCGCGGGCCTGGC
CTCTTTACGGGTTATGGCCCTTGCGTGCCTTGAATTACTTCCACCTGGCTGCAGTACGTGATTCTTGATC
CCGAGCTTCGGGTTGGAAGTGGGTGGGAGAGTTCGAGGCCTTGCGCTTAAGGAGCCCCTTCGCCTCGTGC
TTGAGTTGAGGCCTGGCCTGGGCGCTGGGGCCGCCGCGTGCGAATCTGGTGGCACCTTCGCGCCTGTCTC
GCTGCTTTCGATAAGTCTCTAGCCATTTAAAATTTTTGATGACCTGCTGCGACGCTTTTTTTCTGGCAAG
ATAGTCTTGTAAATGCGGGCCAAGATCTGCACACTGGTATTTCGGTTTTTGGGGCCGCGGGCGGCGACGG
GGCCCGTGCGTCCCAGCGCACATGTTCGGCGAGGCGGGGCCTGCGAGCGCGGCCACCGAGAATCGGACGG
GGGTAGTCTCAAGCTGGCCGGCCTGCTCTGGTGCCTGGCCTCGCGCCGCCGTGTATCGCCCCGCCCTGGG
CGGCAAGGCTGGCCCGGTCGGCACCAGTTGCGTGAGCGGAAAGATGGCCGCTTCCCGGCCCTGCTGCAGG
GAGCTCAAAATGGAGGACGCGGCGCTCGGGAGAGCGGGCGGGTGAGTCACCCACACAAAGGAAAAGGGCC
TTTCCGTCCTCAGCCGTCGCTTCATGTGACTCCACGGAGTACCGGGCGCCGTCCAGGCACCTCGATTAGT
TCTCGAGCTTTTGGAGTACGTCGTCTTTAGGTTGGGGGGAGGGGTTTTATGCGATGGAGTTTCCCCACAC
TGAGTGGGTGGAGACTGAAGTTAGGCCAGCTTGGCACTTGATGTAATTCTCCTTGGAATTTGCCCTTTTT
GAGTTTGGATCTTGGTTCATTCTCAAGCCTCAGACAGTGGTTCAAAGTTTTTTTCTTCCATTTCAGGTGT
CGTGACGTACGGCCACCATGACCGAGTACAAGCCCACGGTGCGCCTCGCCACCCGCGACGACGTCCCCAG
GGCCGTACGCACCCTCGCCGCCGCGTTCGCCGACTACCCCGCCACGCGCCACACCGTCGATCCGGACCGC
CACATCGAGCGGGTCACCGAGCTGCAAGAACTCTTCCTCACGCGCGTCGGGCTCGACATCGGCAAGGTGT
GGGTCGCGGACGACGGCGCCGCCGTGGCGGTCTGGACCACGCCGGAGAGCGTCGAAGCGGGGGCGGTGTT
CGCCGAGATCGGCCCGCGCATGGCCGAGTTGAGCGGTTCCCGGCTGGCCGCGCAGCAACAGATGGAAGGC
CTCCTGGCGCCGCACCGGCCCAAGGAGCCCGCGTGGTTCCTGGCCACCGTCGGAGTCTCGCCCGACCACC
AGGGCAAGGGTCTGGGCAGCGCCGTCGTGCTCCCCGGAGTGGAGGCGGCCGAGCGCGCCGGGGTGCCCGC
CTTCCTGGAGACCTCCGCGCCCCGCAACCTCCCCTTCTACGAGCGGCTCGGCTTCACCGTCACCGCCGAC
GTCGAGGTGCCCGAAGGACCGCGCACCTGGTGCATGACCCGCAAGCCCGGTGCCTGAACGCGTTAAGTCG
ACAATCAACCTCTGGATTACAAAATTTGTGAAAGATTGACTGGTATTCTTAACTATGTTGCTCCTTTTAC
GCTATGTGGATACGCTGCTTTAATGCCTTTGTATCATGCTATTGCTTCCCGTATGGCTTTCATTTTCTCC
TCCTTGTATAAATCCTGGTTGCTGTCTCTTTATGAGGAGTTGTGGCCCGTTGTCAGGCAACGTGGCGTGG
TGTGCACTGTGTTTGCTGACGCAACCCCCACTGGTTGGGGCATTGCCACCACCTGTCAGCTCCTTTCCGG
GACTTTCGCTTTCCCCCTCCCTATTGCCACGGCGGAACTCATCGCCGCCTGCCTTGCCCGCTGCTGGACA
GGGGCTCGGCTGTTGGGCACTGACAATTCCGTGGTGTTGTCGGGGAAATCATCGTCCTTTCCTTGGCTGC
TCGCCTGTGTTGCCACCTGGATTCTGCGCGGGACGTCCTTCTGCTACGTCCCTTCGGCCCTCAATCCAGC
GGACCTTCCTTCCCGCGGCCTGCTGCCGGCTCTGCGGCCTCTTCCGCGTCTTCGCCTTCGCCCTCAGACG
AGTCGGATCTCCCTTTGGGCCGCCTCCCCGCGTCGACTTTAAGACCAATGACTTACAAGGCAGCTGTAGA
TCTTAGCCACTTTTTAAAAGAAAAGGGGGGACTGGAAGGGCTAATTCACTCCCAACGAAGACAAGATCTG
CTTTTTGCTTGTACTGGGTCTCTCTGGTTAGACCAGATCTGAGCCTGGGAGCTCTCTGGCTAACTAGGGA
ACCCACTGCTTAAGCCTCAATAAAGCTTGCCTTGAGTGCTTCAAGTAGTGTGTGCCCGTCTGTTGTGTGA
CTCTGGTAACTAGAGATCCCTCAGACCCTTTTAGTCAGTGTGGAAAATCTCTAGCAGTACGTATAGTAGT
TCATGTCATCTTATTATTCAGTATTTATAACTTGCAAAGAAATGAATATCAGAGAGTGAGAGGAACTTGT
TTATTGCAGCTTATAATGGTTACAAATAAAGCAATAGCATCACAAATTTCACAAATAAAGCATTTTTTTC
ACTGCATTCTAGTTGTGGTTTGTCCAAACTCATCAATGTATCTTATCATGTCTGGCTCTAGCTATCCCGC
CCCTAACTCCGCCCATCCCGCCCCTAACTCCGCCCAGTTCCGCCCATTCTCCGCCCCATGGCTGACTAAT
TTTTTTTATTTATGCAGAGGCCGAGGCCGCCTCGGCCTCTGAGCTATTCCAGAAGTAGTGAGGAGGCTTT
TTTGGAGGCCTAGGGACGTACCCAATTCGCCCTATAGTGAGTCGTATTACGCGCGCTCACTGGCCGTCGT
TTTACAACGTCGTGACTGGGAAAACCCTGGCGTTACCCAACTTAATCGCCTTGCAGCACATCCCCCTTTC
GCCAGCTGGCGTAATAGCGAAGAGGCCCGCACCGATCGCCCTTCCCAACAGTTGCGCAGCCTGAATGGCG
AATGGG
[124 nt withheld, positions 3367-3490]
C
[91 nt withheld, positions 3492-3582]
A
[49 nt withheld, positions 3584-3632]
CCTTTGACGTTGGAGTCCACGTTCTTT
[37 nt withheld, positions 3660-3696]
ACCCTATCTCGGTCTATTCTTTTGATTTATAAGGGATTTTGCCGATTTCGGCCTATTGGTTAAAAAATGA
GCTGATTTAACAAAAATTTAACGCGAATTTTAACAAAATATTAACGCTTACAATTTAGGTGGCACTTTTC
GGGGAAATGTGCGCGGAACCCCTATTTGTTTATTTTTCTAAATACATTCAAATATGTATCCGCTCATGAG
ACAATAACCCTGATAAATGCTTCAATAATATTGAAAAAGGAAGAGTATGAGTATTCAACATTTCCGTGTC
GCCCTTATTCCCTTTTTTGCGGCATTTTGCCTTCCTGTTTTTGCTCACCCAGAAACGCTGGTGAAAGTAA
AAGATGCTGAAGATCAGTTGGGTGCACGAGTGGGTTACATCGAACTGGATCTCAACAGCGGTAAGATCCT
TGAGAGTTTTCGCCCCGAAGAACGTTTTCCAATGATGAGCACTTTTAAAGTTCTGCTATGTGGCGCGGTA
TTATCCCGTATTGACGCCGGGCAAGAGCAACTCGGTCGCCGCATACACTATTCTCAGAATGACTTGGTTG
AGTACTCACCAGTCACAGAAAAGCATCTTACGGATGGCATGACAGTAAGAGAATTATGCAGTGCTGCCAT
AACCATGAGTGATAACACTGCGGCCAACTTACTTCTGACAACGATCGGAGGACCGAAGGAGCTAACCGCT
TTTTTGCACAACATGGGGGATCATGTAACTCGCCTTGATCGTTGGGAACCGGAGCTGAATGAAGCCATAC
CAAACGACGAGCGTGACACCACGATGCCTGTAGCAATGGCAACAACGTTGCGCAAACTATTAACTGGCGA
ACTACTTACTCTAGCTTCCCGGCAACAATTAATAGACTGGATGGAGGCGGATAAAGTTGCAGGACCACTT
CTGCGCTCGGCCCTTCCGGCTGGCTGGTTTATTGCTGATAAATCTGGAGCCGGTGAGCGTGGGTCTCGCG
GTATCATTGCAGCACTGGGGCCAGATGGTAAGCCCTCCCGTATCGTAGTTATCTACACGACGGGGAGTCA
GGCAACTATGGATGAACGAAATAGACAGATCGCTGAGATAGGTGCCTCACTGATTAAGCATTGGTAACTG
TCAGACCAAGTTTACTCATATATACTTTAGATTGATTTAAAACTTCATTTTTAATTTAAAAGGATCTAGG
TGAAGATCCTTTTTGATAATCTCATGACCAAAATCCCTTAACGTGAGTTTTCGTTCCACTGAGCGTCAGA
CCCCGTAGAAAAGATCAAAGGATCTTCTTGAGATCCTTTTTTTCTGCGCGTAATCTGCTGCTTGCAAACA
AAAAAACCACCGCTACCAGCGGTGGTTTGTTTGCCGGATCAAGAGCTACCAACTCTTTTTCCGAAGGTAA
CTGGCTTCAGCAGAGCGCAGATACCAAATACTGTTCTTCTAGTGTAGCCGTAGTTAGGCCACCACTTCAA
GAACTCTGTAGCACCGCCTACATACCTCGCTCTGCTAATCCTGTTACCAGTGGCTGCTGCCAGTGGCGAT
AAGTCGTGTCTTACCGGGTTGGACTCAAGACGATAGTTACCGGATAAGGCGCAGCGGTCGGGCTGAACGG
GGGGTTCGTGCACACAGCCCAGCTTGGAGCGAACGACCTACACCGAACTGAGATACCTACAGCGTGAGCT
ATGAGAAAGCGCCACGCTTCCCGAAGGGAGAAAGGCGGACAGGTATCCGGTAAGCGGCAGGGTCGGAACA
GGAGAGCGCACGAGGGAGCTTCCAGGGGGAAACGCCTGGTATCTTTATAGTCCTGTCGGGTTTCGCCACC
TCTGACTTGAGCGTCGATTTTTGTGATGCTCGTCAGGGGGGCGGAGCCTATGGAAAAACGCCAGCAACGC
GGCCTTTTTACGGTTCCTGGCCTTTTGCTGGCCTTTTGCTCACATGTTCTTTCCTGCGTTATCCCCTGAT
TCTGTGGATAACCGTATTACCGCCTTTGAGTGAGCTGATACCGCTCGCCGCAGCCGAACGACCGAGCGCA
GCGAGTCAGTGAGCGAGGAAGCGGAAGAGCGCCCAATACGCAAACCGCCTCTCCCCGCGCGTTGGCCGAT
TCATTAATGCAGCTGGCACGACAGGTTTCCCGACTGGAAAGCGGGCAGTGAGCGCAACGCAATTAATGTG
AGTTAGCTCACTCATTAGGCACCCCAGGCTTTACACTTTATGCTTCCGGCTCGTATGTTGTGTGGAATTG
TGAGCGGATAACAATTTCACACAGGAAACAGCTATGACCATGATTACGCCAAGCGCGCAATTAACCCTCA
CTAAAGGGAACAAAAGCTGGAGCTGCAAGCTTAATGTAGTCTTATGCAATACTCTTGTAGTCTTGCAACA
TGGTAACGATGAGTTAGCAACATGCCTTACAAGGAGAGAAAAAGCACCGTGCATGCCGATTGGTGGAAGT
AAGGTGGTACGATCGTGCCTTATTAGGAAGGCAACAGACGGGTCTGACATGGATTGGACGAACCACTGAA
TTGCCGCATTGCAGAGATATTGTATTTAAGTGCCTAGCTCGATACATAAACGGGTCTCTCTGGTTAGACC
AGATCTGAGCCTGGGAGCTCTCTGGCTAACTAGGGAACCCACTGCTTAAGCCTCAATAAAGCTTGCCTTG
AGTGCTTCAAGTAGTGTGTGCCCGTCTGTTGTGTGACTCTGGTAACTAGAGATCCCTCAGACCCTTTTAG
TCAGTGTGGAAAATCTCTAGCAGTGGCGCCCGAACAGGGACTTGAAAGCGAAAGGGAAACCAGAGGAGCT
CTCTCGACGCAGGACTCGGCTTGCTGAAGCGCGCACGGCAAGAGGCGAGGGGCGGCGACTGGTGAGTACG
CCAAAAATTTTGACTAGCGGAGGCTAGAAGGAGAGAGATGGGTGCGAGAGCGTCAGTATTAAGCGGGGGA
GAATTAGATCGCGATGGGAAAAAATTCGGTTAAGGCCAGGGGGAAAGAAAAAATATAAATTAAAACATAT
AGTATGGGCAAGCAGGGAGCTAGAACGATTCGCAGTTAATCCTGGCCTGTTAGAAACATCAGAAGGCTGT
AGACAAATACTGGGACAGCTACAACCATCCCTTCAGACAGGATCAGAAGAACTTAGATCATTATATAATA
CAGTAGCAACCCTCTATTGTGTGCATCAAAGGATAGAGATAAAAGACACCAAGGAAGCTTTAGACAAGAT
AGAGGAAGAGCAAAACAAAAGTAAGACCACCGCACAGCAAGCGGCCGCTGATCTTCAGACCTGGAGGAGG
AGATATGAGGGACAATTGGAGAAGTGAATTATATAAATATAAAGTAGTAAAAATTGAACCATTAGGAGTA
GCACCCACCAAGGCAAAGAGAAGAGTGGTGCAGAGAGAAAAAAGAGCAGTGGGAATAGGAGCTTTGTTCC
TTGGGTTCTTGGGAGCAGCAGGAAGCACTATGGGCGCAGCGTCAATGACGCTGACGGTACAGGCCAGACA
ATTATTGTCTGGTATAGTGCAGCAGCAGAACAATTTGCTGAGGGCTATTGAGGCGCAACAGCATCTGTTG
CAACTCACAGTCTGGGGCATCAAGCAGCTCCAGGCAAGAATCCTGGCTGTGGAAAGATACCTAAAGGATC
AACAGCTCCTGGGGATTTGGGGTTGCTCTGGAAAACTCATTTGCACCACTGCTGTGCCTTGGAATGCTAG
TTGGAGTAATAAATCTCTGGAACAGATTTGGAATCACACGACCTGGATGGAGTGGGACAGAGAAATTAAC
AATTACACAAGCTTAATACACTCCTTAATTGAAGAATCGCAAAACCAGCAAGAAAAGAATGAACAAGAAT
TATTGGAATTAGATAAATGGGCAAGTTTGTGGAATTGGTTTAACATAACAAATTGGCTGTGGTATATAAA
ATTATTCATAATGATAGTAGGAGGCTTGGTAGGTTTAAGAATAGTTTTTGCTGTACTTTCTATAGTGAAT
AGAGTTAGGCAGGGATATTCACCATTATCGTTTCAGACCCACCTCCCAACCCCGAGGGGACCCAGAGAGG
GCCTATTTCCCATGATTCCTTCATATTTGCATATACGATACAAGGCTGTTAGAGAGATAATTAGAATTAA
TTTGACTGTAAACACAAAGATATTAGTACAAAATACGTGACGTAGAAAGTAATAATTTCTTGGGTAGTTT
GCAGTTTTAAAATTATGTTTTAAAATGGACTATCATATGCTTACCGTAACTTGAAAGTATTTCGATTTCT
TGGCTTTATATATCTTGTGGAAAGGACGAAACACCGTTGCTCCCTCGAAAAGAGCGGTTTTAGAGCTAGA
AATAGCAAGTTAAAATAAGGCTAGTCCGTTATCAACTTGAAAAAGTGGCACCGAGTCGGTGCTTTTTTAA
GCTTGGCGTAACTAGATCTTGAGACAAATGGCAGTATTCATCCACAATTTTAAAAGAAAAGGGGGGATTG
GGGGGTACAGTGCAGGGGAAAGAATAGTAGACATAATAGCAACAGACATACAAACTAAAGAATTACAAAA
ACAAATTACAAAAATTCAAAATTTTCGGGTTTATTACAGGGACAGCAGAGATCCACTTTGGCGCCGGCTC
GAGGGGG
Features (pLannotate 1.2.2; 29 found; start..end, strand, type, name):
     14..80      +  CDS            small t antigen (fragment): SV40 (simian virus 40) small t antigen
    106..317     +  promoter       EF-1α core promoter: core promoter for human elongation factor EF-1α
    318..1256    +  intron         EF-1α intron A: intron upstream of the start codon of human EF-1α
   1278..1877    +  CDS            PuroR (fragment): puromycin N-acetyltransferase; pac from Streptomyces; confers resistance to puromycin
   1893..2481    +  misc_feature   WPRE: woodchuck hepatitis virus posttranscriptional regulatory element
   2532..2551    +  misc_feature   cPPT/CTS (fragment): central polypurine tract and central termination sequence of HIV-1
   2553..2786    +  LTR            3' LTR (ΔU3): self-inactivating 3' long terminal repeat (LTR) from HIV-1
   2864..2985    +  polyA_signal   SV40 poly(A) signal: SV40 polyadenylation signal
   3025..3160    +  rep_origin     SV40 ori: SV40 origin of replication
   3181..3199    -  promoter       T7 promoter: promoter for bacteriophage T7 RNA polymerase
   3207..3362    +  CDS            lacZα (fragment): LacZα fragment of β-galactosidase; lacZ fragment
   3367..3795    +  rep_origin     f1 ori (sequence partly withheld): f1 bacteriophage origin of replication; arrow indicates direction of (+) strand synthesis
   3848..3952    +  promoter       AmpR promoter: bla
   3953..4813    +  CDS            AmpR: β-lactamase; bla; confers resistance to ampicillin, carbenicillin, and related antibiotics
   4984..5572    +  rep_origin     ori: high-copy-number ColE1/pMB1/pBR322/pUC origin of replication
   5755..5847    +  CDS            lacI (fragment): lac repressor; lacI; The lac repressor binds to the lac operator to inhibit transcription in E. coli. This inhibition can be relieved by adding lactose or isopropyl-β-D-thiogalactopyranoside (IPTG).
   5860..5881    +  protein_bind   CAP binding site: CAP binding activates transcription in the presence of cAMP. E. coli catabolite activator protein
   5896..5926    +  promoter       lac promoter: promoter for the E. coli lac operon
   5934..5950    +  protein_bind   lac operator: The lac repressor binds to the lac operator to inhibit transcription in E. coli. This inhibition can be relieved by adding lactose or isopropyl-β-D-thiogalactopyranoside (IPTG). lac repressor encoded by lacI
   5995..6013    +  promoter       T3 promoter: promoter for bacteriophage T3 RNA polymerase
   6041..6267    +  promoter       RSV promoter: Rous sarcoma virus enhancer/promoter
   6268..6448    +  LTR            5' LTR (truncated): truncated 5' long terminal repeat (LTR) from HIV-1
   6495..6620    +  misc_feature   HIV-1 Ψ: packaging signal of human immunodeficiency virus type 1
   6604..6967    +  CDS            HIV-1 gag (fragment): gag protein from human immunodeficiency virus 1; gag
   7113..7346    +  misc_feature   RRE: The Rev response element (RRE) of HIV-1 allows for Rev-dependent mRNA export from the nucleus to the cytoplasm.
   7723..7749    +  CDS            Rev (fragment): human immunodeficiency virus 1 (HIV-1) Rev protein; rev; enhances nuclear export of unspliced and incompletely spliced viral mRNAs
   7753..7993    +  promoter       U6 promoter: RNA polymerase III promoter for human U6 snRNA
   8023..8098    +  misc_RNA       gRNA scaffold: guide RNA scaffold for the Streptococcus pyogenes CRISPR/Cas9 system
   8154..8271    +  misc_feature   cPPT/CTS: central polypurine tract and central termination sequence of HIV-1
