[The description below was written by a language model from this plasmid's Addgene catalogue record and pLannotate feature annotations shown in this document.]
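Description:
ABL1 gRNA (BRDN0001145259) is a third-generation lentiviral guide RNA plasmid built on the lentiGuide-Puro backbone and designed to direct Streptococcus pyogenes Cas9 to the human ABL1 gene, which encodes a tyrosine kinase. The assembled sequence is 8,323 nt. In bacteria it is maintained through a high-copy ColE1/pUC-type origin and selected with ampicillin via β-lactamase. An f1 origin, an SV40 origin and residual lac/T7/T3 elements are also annotated in the backbone.

The lentiviral transfer cassette begins with an RSV promoter fused to a truncated HIV-1 5' LTR, which makes genomic RNA production independent of Tat. This is followed by the Ψ packaging signal with a partial gag sequence, the Rev response element for Rev-dependent nuclear export, and a cPPT/CTS. It ends in a self-inactivating ΔU3 3' LTR, so the integrated provirus lacks LTR promoter activity. Within this unit, a human U6 RNA polymerase III promoter drives the ABL1-specific spacer joined to the SpCas9 gRNA scaffold. A separate EF-1α core promoter with its intron A expresses puromycin N-acetyltransferase for selection of transduced mammalian cells, and a WPRE downstream enhances transcript expression.

The plasmid does not encode Cas9, so it is intended for use with a separate Cas9 lentivirus or in cells that already express the nuclease. The guide was designed against two ABL1 reference transcripts and corresponds to a member of a human kinome gRNA library developed alongside work on optimised sgRNA design. Typical use is ABL1 knockout by stable transduction.
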