Addgene plasmid #77734: ABL1 gRNA (BRDN0001145259)
Purpose: 3rd generation lentiviral gRNA plasmid targeting human ABL1
Depositing lab: John Doench & David Root. Depositing organization: Broad Institute. Publication: Optimized sgRNA design to maximize activity and minimize off-target effects of CRISPR-Cas9. Doench JG, Fusi N, Sullender M, Hegde M, Vaimberg EW, Donovan KF, Smith I, Tothova Z, Wilen C, Orchard R, Virgin HW, Listgarten J, Root DE. Nat Biotechnol. 2016 Jan 18. doi: 10.1038/nbt.3437. PubMed 26780180.
Backbone
  Vector backbone: lentiGuide-Puro
  Backbone manufacturer: Zhang Lab (Addgene plasmid # 52963)
  Vector type: Mammalian Expression, Lentiviral, CRISPR
  Selectable markers: Puromycin
Growth in bacteria
  Bacterial resistance: Ampicillin, 100 μg/mL
  Growth temperature: 37°C
  Growth strain: DH5alpha
  Copy number: High Copy
Gene/Insert
  Gene/Insert name: ABL1 (alt names: ABL1; NM_005157.5)
  gRNA/shRNA sequence: TTGCTCCCTCGAAAAGAGCG
  Species: H. sapiens (human)
  Entrez Gene: ABL1 (a.k.a. ABL, BCR-ABL, CHDSKM, JTK7, bcr/abl, c-ABL, c-ABL1, p150, v-abl)
  Promoter: hU6
  Cloning method: Unknown
  Sequencing primers: 5′ U6-F; 3′ pS2-R
Terms and licenses: Academic/Nonprofit Terms; Industry Terms: Not Available to Industry
Depositor comments: The gRNA was designed to target the following Genbank reference sequence(s): NM_005157.5,NM_007313.2. Note that this plasmid does NOT contain Cas9. It should be used in conjunction with lentiCas9-Blast (Addgene #52962) or otherwise with cell lines already expressing Cas9. Browse the full kinome gRNA library at http://www.addgene.org/pooled-library/broadgpp-human-kinome/ or visit http://www.broadinstitute.org/rnai/public/ for detailed protocols and information.
How to cite: ABL1 gRNA (BRDN0001145259) was a gift from John Doench & David Root (Addgene plasmid # 77734 ; http://n2t.net/addgene:77734 ; RRID:Addgene_77734)
