>Addgene plasmid #77734 | ABL1 gRNA (BRDN0001145259) | depositor partial sequence | sequence record 145194 | Target Sequence
TTGCTCCCTCGAAAAGAGCG
