>Addgene plasmid #77734 | ABL1 gRNA (BRDN0001145259) | addgene partial sequence | sequence record 188325 | hU6-F
GACGTAGAAAGTAATAATTTCTTGGGTAGTTTGCAGTTTTAAAATTATGTTTTAAAATGGACTATCATAT
GCTTACCGTAACTTGAAAGTATTTCGATTTCTTGGCTTTATATATCTTGTGGAAAGGACGAAACACCGTT
GCTCCCTCGAAAAGAGCGGTTTTAGAGCTAGAAATAGCAAGTTAAAATAAGGCTAGTCCGTTATCAACTT
GAAAAAGTGGCACCGAGTCGGTGCTTTTTTAAGCTTGGCGTAACTAGATCTTGAGACAAATGGCAGTATT
CATCCACAATTTTAAAAGAAAAGGGGGGATTGGGGGGTACAGTGCAGGGGAAAGAATAGTAGACATAATA
GCAACAGACATACAAACTAAAGAATTACAAAAACAAATTACAAAAATTCAAAATTTTCGGGTTTATTACA
GGGACAGCAGAGATCCACTTTGGCGCCGGCTCGAGGGGGCCCGGGTGCAAAGATGGATAAAGTTTTAAAC
AGAGAGGAATCTTTGCAGCTAATGGACCTTCTAGGTCTTGAAAGGAGTGGGAATTGGCTCCGGTGCCCGT
CAGTGGGCAG
